>Addgene plasmid #126250 | pGWB14-LYX032 | addgene full sequence | sequence record 246474 | Addgene NGS Result
TCGGTCTTGCCTTGCTCGTCGGTGATGTACTTCACCAGCTCCGCGAAGTCGCTCTTCTTGATGGAGCGCA
TGGGGACGTGCTTGGCAATCACGCGCACCCCCCGGCCGTTTTAGCGGCTAAAAAAGTCATGGCTCTGCCC
TCGGGCGGACCACGCCCATCATGACCTTGCCAAGCTCGTCCTGCTTCTCTTCGATCTTCGCCAGCAGGGC
GAGGATCGTGGCATCACCGAACCGCGCCGTGCGCGGGTCGTCGGTGAGCCAGAGTTTCAGCAGGCCGCCC
AGGCGGCCCAGGTCGCCATTGATGCGGGCCAGCTCGCGGACGTGCTCATAGTCCACGACGCCCGTGATTT
TGTAGCCCTGGCCGACGGCCAGCAGGTAGGCCGACAGGCTCATGCCGGCCGCCGCCGCCTTTTCCTCAAT
CGCTCTTCGTTCGTCTGGAAGGCAGTACACCTTGATAGGTGGGCTGCCCTTCCTGGTTGGCTTGGTTTCA
TCAGCCATCCGCTTGCCCTCATCTGTTACGCCGGCGGTAGCCGGCCAGCCTCGCAGAGCAGGATTCCCGT
TGAGCACCGCCAGGTGCGAATAAGGGACAGTGAAGAAGGAACACCCGCTCGCGGGTGGGCCTACTTCACC
TATCCTGCCCGGCTGACGCCGTTGGATACACCAAGGAAAGTCTACACGAACCCTTTGGCAAAATCCTGTA
TATCGTGCGAAAAAGGATGGATATACCGAAAAAATCGCTATAATGACCCCGAAGCAGGGTTATGCAGCGG
AAAAGCGCCACGCTTCCCGAAGGGAGAAAGGCGGACAGGTATCCGGTAAGCGGCAGGGTCGGAACAGGAG
AGCGCACGAGGGAGCTTCCAGGGGGAAACGCCTGGTATCTTTATAGTCCTGTCGGGTTTCGCCACCTCTG
ACTTGAGCGTCGATTTTTGTGATGCTCGTCAGGGGGGCGGAGCCTATGGAAAAACGCCAGCAACGCGGCC
TTTTTACGGTTCCTGGCCTTTTGCTGGCCTTTTGCTCACATGTTCTTTCCTGCGTTATCCCCTGATTCTG
TGGATAACCGTATTACCGCCTTTGAGTGAGCTGATACCGCTCGCCGCAGCCGAACGACCGAGCGCAGCGA
GTCAGTGAGCGAGGAAGCGGAAGAGCGCCAGAAGGCCGCCAGAGAGGCCGAGCGCGGCCGTGAGGCTTGG
ACGCTAGGGCAGGGCATGAAAAAGCCCGTAGCGGGCTGCTACGGGCGTCTGACGCGGTGGAAAGGGGGAG
GGGATGTTGTCTACATGGCTCTGCTGTAGTGAGTGGGTTGCGCTCCGGCAGCGGTCCTGATCAATCGTCA
CCCTTTCTCGGTCCTTCAACGTTCCTGACAACGAGCCTCCTTTTCGCCAATCCATCGACAATCACCGCGA
GTCCCTGCTCGAACGCTGCGTCCGGACCGGCTTCGTCGAAGGCGTCTATCGCGGCCCGCAACAGCGGCGA
GAGCGGAGCCTGTTCAACGGTGCCGCCGCGCTCGCCGGCATCGCTGTCGCCGGCCTGCTCCTCAAGCACG
GCCCCAACAGTGAAGTAGCTGATTGTCATCAGCGCATTGACGGCGTCCCCGGCCGAAAAACCCGCCTCGC
AGAGGAAGCGAAGCTGCGCGTCGGCCGTTTCCATCTGCGGTGCGCCCGGTCGCGTGCCGGCATGGATGCG
CGCGCCATCGCGGTAGGCGAGCAGCGCCTGCCTGAAGCTGCGGGCATTCCCGATCAGAAATGAGCGCCAG
TCGTCGTCGGCTCTCGGCACCGAATGCGTATGATTCTCCGCCAGCATGGCTTCGGCCAGTGCGTCGAGCA
GCGCCCGCTTGTTCCTGAAGTGCCAGTAAAGCGCCGGCTGCTGAACCCCCAACCGTTCCGCCAGTTTGCG
TGTCGTCAGACCGTCTACGCCGACCTCGTTCAACAGGTCCAGGGCGGCACGGATCACTGTATTCGGCTGC
AACTTTGTCATGCTTGACACTTTATCACTGATAAACATAATATGTCCACCAACTTATCAGTGATAAAGAA
TCCGCGCGTTCAATCGGACCAGCGGAGGCTGGTCCGGAGGCCAGACGTGAAACCCAACATACCCCTGATC
GTAATTCTGAGCACTGTCGCGCTCGACGCTGTCGGCATCGGCCTGATTATGCCGGTGCTGCCGGGCCTCC
TGCGCGATCTGGTTCACTCGAACGACGTCACCGCCCACTATGGCATTCTGCTGGCGCTGTATGCGTTGGT
GCAATTTGCCTGCGCACCTGTGCTGGGCGCGCTGTCGGATCGTTTCGGGCGGCGGCCAATCTTGCTCGTC
TCGCTGGCCGGCGCCAGATCTGGGGAACCCTGTGGTTGGCATGCACATACAAATGGACGAACGGATAAAC
CTTTTCACGCCCTTTTAAATATCCGATTATTCTAATAAACGCTCTTTTCTCTTAGGTTTACCCGCCAATA
TATCCTGTCAAACACTGATAGTTTAAACGTTGCGATTAAGAATTCGAGCTCGGTACCCCCCTACTCCAAA
AATGTCAAAGATACAGTCTCAGAAGACCAAAGGGCTATTGAGACTTTTCAACAAAGGGTAATTTCGGGAA
ACCTCCTCGGATTCCATTGCCCAGCTATCTGTCACTTCATCGAAAGGACAGTAGAAAAGGAAGGTGGCTC
CTACAAATGCCATCATTGCGATAAAGGAAAGGCTATCATTCAAGATGCCTCTGCCGACAGTGGTCCCAAA
GATGGACCCCCACCCACGAGGAGCATCGTGGAAAAAGAAGACGTTCCAACCACGTCTTCAAAGCAAGTGG
ATTGATGTGACATCTCCACTGACGTAAGGGATGACGCACAATCCCACTATCCTTCGCAAGACCCTTCCTC
TATATAAGGAAGTTCATTTCATTTGGAGAGGACAGCCCAAGCTTCGACTCTAGAGGATCCCCTTAAATCG
ATATGGAACGAGCTATACAAGGAAACGACGCTAGGGAACAAGCTAACAGTGAACGTTGGGATGGAGGATC
AGGAGGTACCACTTCTCCCTTCAAACTTCCTGACGAAAGTCCGAGTTGGACTGAGTGGCGGCTACATAAC
GATGAGACGAATTCGAATCAAGATAATCCCCTTGGTTTCAAGGAAAGCTGGGGTTTCGGGAAAGTTGTAT
TTAAGAGATATCTCAGATACGACAGGACGGAAGCTTCACTGCACAGAGTCCTTGGATCTTGGACGGGAGA
TTCGGTTAACTATGCAGCATCTCGATTTTTCGGTTTCGACCAGATCGGATGTACCTATAGTATTCGGTTT
CGAGGAGTTAGTATCACCGTTTCTGGAGGGTCTCGAACTCTTCAGCATCTCTGTGAGATGGCAATTCGGT
CTAAGCAAGAACTGCTACAGCTTGCCCCAATCGAAGTGGAAAGTAATGTATCAAGAGGATGCCCTGAAGG
TACTCAAACCTTCGAAAAAGAAAGCGAGTAAGTCGAGGGCGAGCTCGAATTCGGTACGCTGAAATCACCA
GTCTCTCTCTACAAATCTATCTCTCTCTATTTTCTCCATAAATAATGTGTGAGTAGTTTCCCGATAAGGG
AAATTAGGGTTCTTATAGGGTTTCGCTCATGTGTTGAGCATATAAGAAACCCTTAGTATGTATTTGTATT
TGTAAAATACTTCTATCAATAAAATTTCTAATTCCTAAAACCAAAATCCAGTACTAAAATCCAGATCTCC
CTGCAGGTCCCCAGATTAGCCTTTTCAATTTCAGAAAGAATGCTAACCCACAGATGGTTAGAGAGGCTTA
CGCAGCAGGTCTCATCAAGACGATCTACCCGAGCAATAATCTCCAGGAAATCAAATACCTTCCCAAGAAG
GTTAAAGATGCAGTCAAAAGATTCAGGACTAACTGCATCAAGAACACAGAGAAAGATATATTTCTCAAGA
TCAGAAGTACTATTCCAGTATGGACGATTCAAGGCTTGCTTCACAAACCAAGGCAAGTAATAGAGATTGG
AGTCTCTAAAAAGGTAGTTCCCACTGAATCAAAGGCCATGGAGTCAAAGATTCAAATAGAGGACCTAACA
GAACTCGCCGTAAAGACTGGCGAACAGTTCATACAGAGTCTCTTACGACTCAATGACAAGAAGAAAATCT
TCGTCAACATGGTGGAGCACGACACACTTGTCTACTCCAAAAATATCAAAGATACAGTCTCAGAAGACCA
AAGGGCAATTGAGACTTTTCAACAAAGGGTAATATCCGGAAACCTCCTCGGATTCCATTGCCCAGCTATC
TGTCACTTTATTGTGAAGATAGTGGAAAAGGAAGGTGGCTCCTACAAATGCCATCATTGCGATAAAGGAA
AGGCCATCGTTGAAGATGCCTCTGCCGACAGTGGTCCCAAAGATGGACCCCCACCCACGAGGAGCATCGT
GGAAAAAGAAGACGTTCCAACCACGTCTTCAAAGCAAGTGGATTGATGTGATATCTCCACTGACGTAAGG
GATGACGCACAATCCCACTATCCTTCGCAAGACCCTTCCTCTATATAAGGAAGTTCATTTCATTTGGAGA
GAACACGGGGGACTCTAGAGTTATCAACAAGTTTGTACAAAAAAGCAGGCTCCACCACTAGTATGACGTC
GGGAACAAGGATGCCGACGTGGAAGGAGAGGGAGAACAACAAGAGGAGAGAGCGTAGGAGAAGGGCCATT
GCTGCTAAAATTTTCGGCGGATTAAGAATGTACGGTAATTACCAACTTCCTAAACATTGCGATAACAATG
AAGTTCTCAAAGCCCTCTGCAACGAAGCCGGCTGGACTGTCGAGCCGGACGGTACTACCTACCGCAAGGG
CTGCAAGCCAATGGAGAGATTGGATATTATAGGTGGTTCCACATCAATAAGTCCATGTTCATCTTACCAG
CCGAGCCCTTTCACTTCCAACAACCCAAGCCCTGCTTCATCTTCCTTGCATAGTCCAGCTTCTTCCTCTT
ATGCTGCAAACCTGAACATGGACGGGAAATCCCTCATCCCGTGGCTTAAAAACCTCTCTTCTGGATCCTC
ATCAGCTTCCTTCTCCAAGCTCCCTCATTTTCATATTCATACTGGCTCTATTAGTGCTCCAGTGACCCCT
CCTTTTAGCTCGCCAACTGCCCGAACTCCTCGATTAAAAACTGATGCTGGCTGGGCTGGTTTTCGTCACC
CTTTCCTTCCATCATCTACACCAGCAAGCCCTGTTCGTCAGACCTTCACTGGTTCAGAATGGCTTGCTGG
AATTAGTGGACCACCCTCTCCAACATACAGTCTTGTCTCGTCGCACCCGTTTGGCTTCAAAATGGATGGC
CTTGCTTTATCTCACGGTGGATCTCGTATGTGTACTCCTGGGCAGAGTGGTACATGTTCACCTGCAATTA
CTGCTGGCTTGGATAATACCGCTGATATTCCAATGGCTGAAGTGATTTCGGATGAGTTTGCATTCGGAAG
CAATGCGGGAGGGATGGTGAAGCCGTGGGAAGGAGAGAGGATCCATGAGGATTGTGGTCCGGATGATCTT
GAGCTTACTCTTGGCAGCTCAAAGACCAGGCCCGGGGACCCAGCTTTCTTGTACAAAGTGGTTGATAACA
GCGGGTTAATTAACATCTTTTACCCATACGATGTTCCTGACTATGCGGGCTATCCCTATGACGTCCCGGA
CTATGCAGGATCCTATCCATATGACGTTCCAGATTACGCTGCTCAGTGCAGCGCTTAGAGCTCGAATTTC
CCCGATCGTTCAAACATTTGGCAATAAAGTTTCTTAAGATTGAATCCTGTTGCCGGTCTTGCGATGATTA
TCATATAATTTCTGTTGAATTACGTTAAGCATGTAATAATTAACATGTAATGCATGACGTTATTTATGAG
ATGGGTTTTTATGATTAGAGTCCCGCAATTATACATTTAATACGCGATAGAAAACAAAATATAGCGCGCA
AACTAGGATAAATTATCGCGCGCGGTGTCATCTATGTTACTAGATCGGGAATTAGCTTCATCAACGCAAG
ACATGCGCACGACCGTCTGACAGGAGAGGAATTTCCGACGAGCACAGAAAGGACTTGCTCTTGGACGTAG
GCCTATTTCTCAGGCACATGTATCAAGTGTTCGGACGTGGGTTTTCGATGGTGTATCAGCCGCCGCCAAC
TGGGAGATGAGGAGGCTTTCTTGGGGGGCAGTCAGCAGTTCATTTCACAAGACAGAGGAACTTGTAAGGA
GATGCACTGATTTATCTTGGCGCAAACCAGCAGGACGAATTAGTGGGAATAGCCCGCGAATATCTAAGTT
ATGCCTGTCGGCATGAGCAGAAACTTCCAATTCGAAACAGTTTGGAGAGGTTGTTTTTGGGCATACCTTT
TGTTAGTCAGCCTCTCGATTGCTCATCGTCATTACACAGTACCGAAGTTTGATCGATCTAGTAACATAGA
TGACACCGCGCGCGATAATTTATCCTAGTTTGCGCGCTATATTTTGTTTTCTATCGCGTATTAAATGTAT
AATTGCGGGACTCTAATCATAAAAACCCATCTCATAAATAACGTCATGCATTACATGTTAATTATTACAT
GCTTAACGTAATTCAACAGAAATTATATGATAATCATCGCAAGACCGGCAACAGGATTCAATCTTAAGAA
ACTTTATTGCCAAATGTTTGAACGATCTGCTTCGACGCACTCCTTCTTTACTCCACCATCTCGTCCTTAT
TGAAAACGTGGGTAGCACCAAAACGAATCAAGTCGCTGGAACTGAAGTTACCAATCACGCTGGATGATTT
GCCAGTTGGATTAATCTTGCCTTTCCCCGCATGAATAATATTGATGAATGCATGCGTGAGGGGTATTTCG
ATTTTGGCAATAGCTGCAATTGCCGCGACATCCTCCAACGAGCATAATTCTTCAGAAAAATAGCGATGTT
CCATGTTGTCAGGGCATGCATGATGCACGTTATGAGGTGACGGTGCTAGGCAGTATTCCCTCAAAGTTTC
ATAGTCAGTATCATATTCATCATTGCATTCCTGCAAGAGAGAATTGAGACGCAATCCACACGCTGCGGCA
ACCTTCCGGCGTTCGTGGTCTATTTGCTCTTGGACGTTGCAAACGTAAGTGTTGGATCCCGGTCGGCATC
TACTCTATTCCTTTGCCCTCGGACGAGTGCTGGGGCGTCGGTTTCCACTATCGGCGAGTACTTCTACACA
GCCATCGGTCCAGACGGCCGCGCTTCTGCGGGCGATTTGTGTACGCCCGACAGTCCCGGCTCCGGATCGG
ACGATTGCGTCGCATCGACCCTGCGCCCAAGCTGCATCATCGAAATTGCCGTCAACCAAGCTCTGATAGA
GTTGGTCAAGACCAATGCGGAGCATATACGCCCGGAGCCGCGGCGATCCTGCAAGCTCCGGATGCCTCCG
CTCGAAGTAGCGCGTCTGCTGCTCCATACAAGCCAACCACGGCCTCCAGAAGAAGATGTTGGCGACCTCG
TATTGGGAATCCCCGAACATCGCCTCGCTCCAGTCAATGACCGCTGTTATGCGGCCATTGTCCGTCAGGA
CATTGTTGGAGCCGAAATCCGCGTGCACGAGGTGCCGGACTTCGGGGCAGTCCTCGGCCCAAAGCATCAG
CTCATCGAGAGCCTGCGCGACGGACGCACTGACGGTGTCGTCCATCACAGTTTGCCAGTGATACACATGG
GGATCAGCAATCGCGCATATGAAATCACGCCATGTAGTGTATTGACCGATTCCTTGCGGTCCGAATGGGC
CGAACCCGCTCGTCTGGCTAAGATCGGCCGCAGCGATCGCATCCATGGCCTCCGCGACCGGCTGCAGAAC
AGCGGGCAGTTCGGTTTCAGGCAGGTCTTGCAACGTGACACCCTGTGCACGGCGGGAGATGCAATAGGTC
AGGCTCTCGCTGAATTCCCCAATGTCAAGCACTTCCGGAATCGGGAGCGCGGCCGATGCAAAGTGCCGAT
AAACATAACGATCTTTGTAGAAACCATCGGCGCAGCTATTTACCCGCAGGACATATCCACGCCCTCCTAC
ATCGAAGCTGAAAGCACGAGATTCTTCGCCCTCCGAGAGCTGCATCAGGTCGGAGACGCTGTCGAACTTT
TCGATCAGAAACTTCTCGACAGACGTCGCGGTGAGTTCAGGCTTTTTCATATCGGGGTCGTCCTCTCCAA
ATGAAATGAACTTCCTTATATAGAGGAAGGGTCTTGCGAAGGATAGTGGGATTGTGCGTCATCCCTTACG
TCAGTGGAGATATCACATCAATCCACTTGCTTTGAAGACGTGGTTGGAACGTCTTCTTTTTCCACGATGC
TCCTCGTGGGTGGGGGTCCATCTTTGGGACCACTGTCGGCAGAGGCATCTTGAACGATAGCCTTTCCTTT
ATCGCAATGATGGCATTTGTAGGTGCCACCTTCCTTTTCTACTGTCCTTTTGATGAAGTGACAGATAGCT
GGGCAATGGAATCCGAGGAGGTTTCCCGATATTACCCTTTGTTGAAAAGTCTCAATAGCCCTTTGGTCTT
CTGAGACTGTATCTTTGATATTCTTGGAGTAGACGAGAGTGTCGTGCTCCACCATGTTGACGGATCTCTA
GGACGCGTCGACGCGTCGACGCGTCGACGCGTCGACGCGTCCTAGAAGCTAATTCACTGGCCGTCGTTTT
ACAACGTCGTGACTGGGAAAACCCTGGCGTTACCCAACTTAATCGCCTTGCAGCACATCCCCCTTTCGCC
AGCTGGCGTAATAGCGAAGAGGCCCGCACCGATCGCCCTTCCCAACAGTTGCGCAGCCTGAATG
[44 nt withheld, positions 8815-8858]
C
[141 nt withheld, positions 8860-9000]
CCTTTGACGTTGGAGTCCACGTTCTTT
[37 nt withheld, positions 9028-9064]
ACCCTATCTCGGGCTATTCTTTTGATTTATAAGGGATTTTGCCGATTTCGGAACCACCATCAAACAGGAT
TTTCGCCTGCTGGGGCAAACCAGCGTGGACCGCTTGCTGCAACTCTCTCAGGGCCAGGCGGTGAAGGGCA
ATCAGCTGTTGCCCGTCTCACTGGTGAAAAGAAAAACCACCCCAGTACATTAAAAACGTCCGCAATGTGT
TATTAAGTTGTCTAAGCGTCAATTTGTTTACACCACAATATATCCTGCCACCAGCCAGCCAACAGCTCCC
CGACCGGCAGCTCGGCACAAAATCACCACTCGATACAGGCAGCCCATCAGTCCGGGACGGCGTCAGCGGG
AGAGCCGTTGTAAGGCGGCAGACTTTGCTCATGTTACCGATGCTATTCGGAAGAACGGCAACTAAGCTGC
CGGGTTTGAAACACGGATGATCTCGCGGAGGGTAGCATGTTGATTGTAACGATGACAGAGCGTTGCTGCC
TGTGATCAAATATCATCTCCCTCGCAGAGATCCGAATTATCAGCCTTCTTATTCATTTCTCGCTTAACCG
TGACAGGCTGTCGATCTTGAGAACTATGCCGACATAATAGGAAATCGCTGGATAAAGCCGCTGAGGAAGC
TGAGTGGCGCTATTTCTTTAGAAGTGAACGTTGACGATATCAACTCCCCTATCCATTGCTCACCGAATGG
TACAGGTCGGGGACCCGAAGTTCCGACTGTCGGCCTGATGCATCCCCGGCTGATCGACCCCAGATCTGGG
GCTGAGAAAGCCCAGTAAGGAAACAACTGTAGGTTCGAGTCGCGAGATCCCCCGGAACCAAAGGAAGTAG
GTTAAACCCGCTCCGATCAGGCCGAGCCACGCCAGGCCGAGAACATTGGTTCCTGTAGGCATCGGGATTG
GCGGATCAAACACTAAAGCTACTGGAACGAGCAGAAGTCCTCCGGCCGCCAGTTGCCAGGCGGTAAAGGT
GAGCAGAGGCACGGGAGGTTGCCACTTGCGGGTCAGCACGGTTCCGAACGCCATGGAAACCGCCCCCGCC
AGGCCCGCTGCGACGCCGACAGGATCTAGCGCTGCGTTTGGTGTCAACACCAACAGCGCCACGCCCGCAG
TTCCGCAAATAGCCCCCAGGACCGCCATCAATCGTATCGGGCTACCTAGCAGAGCGGCAGAGATGAACAC
GACCATCAGCGGCTGCACAGCGCCTACCGTCGCCGCGACCCCGCCCGGCAGGCGGTAGACCGAAATAAAC
AACAAGCTCCAGAATAGCGAAATATTAAGTGCGCCGAGGATGAAGATGCGCATCCACCAGATTCCCGTTG
GAATCTGTCGGACGATCATCACGAGCAATAAACCCGCCGGCAACGCCCGCAGCAGCATACCGGCGACCCC
TCGGCCTCGCTGTTCGGGCTCCACGAAAACGCCGGACAGATGCGCCTTGTGAGCGTCCTTGGGGCCGTCC
TCCTGTTTGAAGACCGACAGCCCAATGATCTCGCCGTCGATGTAGGCGCCGAATGCCACGGCATCTCGCA
ACCGTTCAGCGAACGCCTCCATGGGCTTTTTCTCCTCGTGCTCGTAAACGGACCCGAACATCTCTGGAGC
TTTCTTCAGGGCCGACAATCGGATCTCGCGGAAATCCTGCACGTCGGCCGCTCCAAGCCGTCGAATCTGA
GCCTTAATCACAATTGTCAATTTTAATCCTCTGTTTATCGGCAGTTCGTAGAGCGCGCCGTGCGTCCCGA
GCGATACTGAGCGAAGCAAGTGCGTCGAGCAGTGCCCGCTTGTTCCTGAAATGCCAGTAAAGCGCTGGCT
GCTGAACCCCCAGCCGGAACTGACCCCACAAGGCCCTAGCGTTTGCAATGCACCAGGTCATCATTGACCC
AGGCGTGTTCCACCAGGCCGCTGCCTCGCAACTCTTCGCAGGCTTCGCCGACCTGCTCGCGCCACTTCTT
CACGCGGGTGGAATCCGATCCGCACATGAGGCGGAAGGTTTCCAGCTTGAGCGGGTACGGCTCCCGGTGC
GAGCTGAAATAGTCGAACATCCGTCGGGCCGTCGGCGACAGCTTGCGGTACTTCTCCCATATGAATTTCG
TGTAGTGGTCGCCAGCAAACAGCACGACGATTTCCTCGTCGATCAGGACCTGGCAACGGGACGTTTTCTT
GCCACGGTCCAGGACGCGGAAGCGGTGCAGCAGCGACACCGATTCCAGGTGCCCAACGCGGTCGGACGTG
AAGCCCATCGCCGTCGCCTGTAGGCGCGACAGGCATTCCTCGGCCTTCGTGTAATACCGGCCATTGATCG
ACCAGCCCAGGTCCTGGCAAAGCTCGTAGAACGTGAAGGTGATCGGCTCGCCGATAGGGGTGCGCTTCGC
GTACTCCAACACCTGCTGCCACACCAGTTCGTCATCGTCGGCCCGCAGCTCGACGCCGGTGTAGGTGATC
TTCACGTCCTTGTTGACGTGGAAAATGACCTTGTTTTGCAGCGCCTCGCGCGGGATTTTCTTGTTGCGCG
TGGTGAACAGGGCAGAGCGGGCCGTGTCGTTTGGCATCGCTCGCATCGTGTCCGGCCACGGCGCAATATC
GAACAAGGAAAGCTGCATTTCCTTGATCTGCTGCTTCGTGTGTTTCAGCAACGCGGCCTGCTTGGCCTCG
CTGACCTGTTTTGCCAGGTCCTCGCCGGCGGTTTTTCGCTTCTTGGTCGTCATAGTTCCTCGCGTGTCGA
TGGTCATCGACTTCGCCAAACCTGCCGCCTCCTGTTCGAGACGACGCGAACGCTCCACGGCGGCCGATGG
CGCGGGCAGGGCAGGGGGAGCCAGTTGCACGCTGTCGCGCTCGATCTTGGCCGTAGCTTGCTGGACCATC
GAGCCGACGGACTGGAAGGTTTCGCGGGGCGCACGCATGACGGTGCGGCTTGCGATGGTTTCGGCATCCT
CGGCGGAAAACCCCGCGTCGATCAGTTCTTGCCTGTATGCCTTCCGGTCAAACGTCCGATTCATTCACCC
TCCTTGCGGGATTGCCCCGACTCACGCCGGGGCAATGTGCCCTTATTCCTGATTTGACCCGCCTGGTGCC
TTGGTGTCCAGATAATCCACCTTATCGGCAATGAAGTCGGTCCCGTAGACCGTCTGGCCGTCCTTCTCGT
ACTTGGTATTCCGAATCTTGCCCTGCACGAATACCAGCGACCCCTTGCCCAAATACTTGCCGTGGGCCTC
GGCCTGAGAGCCAAAACACTTGATGCGGAAGAAGTCGGTGCGCTCCTGCTTGTCGCCGGCATCGTTGCGC
CACATCTAGGTACTAAAACAATTCATCCAGTAAAATATAATATTTTATTTTCTCCCAATCAGGCTTGATC
CCCAGTAAGTCAAAAAATAGCTCGACATACTGTTCTTCCCCGATATCCTCCCTGATCGACCGGACGCAGA
AGGCAATGTCATACCACTTGTCCGCCCTGCCGCTTCTCCCAAGATCAATAAAGCCACTTACTTTGCCATC
TTTCACAAAGATGTTGCTGTCTCCCAGGTCGCCGTGGGAAAAGACAAGTTCCTCTTCGGGCTTTTCCGTC
TTTAAAAAATCATACAGCTCGCGCGGATCTTTAAATGGAGTGTCTTCTTCCCAGTTTTCGCAATCCACAT
CGGCCAGATCGTTATTCAGTAAGTAATCCAATTCGGCTAAGCGGCTGTCTAAGCTATTCGTATAGGGACA
ATCCGATATGTCGATGGAGTGAAAGAGCCTGATGCACTCCGCATACAGCTCGATAATCTTTTCAGGGCTT
TGTTCATCTTCATACTCTTCCGAGCAAAGGACGCCATCGGCCTCACTCATGAGCAGATTGCTCCAGCCAT
CATGCCGTTCAAAGTGCAGGACCTTTGGAACAGGCAGCTTTCCTTCCAGCCATAGCATCATGTCCTTTTC
CCGTTCCACATCATAGGTGGTCCCTTTATACCGGCTGTCCGTCATTTTTAAATATAGGTTTTCATTTTCT
CCCACCAGCTTATATACCTTAGCAGGAGACATTCCTTCCGTATCTTTTACGCAGCGGTATTTTTCGATCA
GTTTTTTCAATTCCGGTGATATTCTCATTTTAGCCATTTATTATTTCCTTCCTCTTTTCTACAGTATTTA
AAGATACCCCAAGAAGCTAATTATAACAAGACGAACTCCAATTCACTGTTCCTTGCATTCTAAAACCTTA
AATACCAGAAAACAGCTTTTTCAAAGTTGTTTTCAAAGTTGGCGTATAACATAGTATCGACGGAGCCGAT
TTTGAAACCACAATTATGGGTGATGCTGCCAACTTACTGATTTAGTGTATGATGGTGTTTTTGAGGTGCT
CCAGTGGCTTCTGTTTCTATCAGCTGTCCCTCCTGTTCAGCTACTGACGGGGTGGTGCGTAACGGCAAAA
GCACCGCCGGACATCAGCGCTATCTCTGCTCTCACTGCCGTAAAACATGGCAACTGCAGTTCACTTACAC
CGCTTCTCAACCCGGTACGCACCAGAAAATCATTGATATGGCCATGAATGGCGTTGGATGCCGGGCAACA
GCCCGCATTATGGGCGTTGGCCTCAACACGATTTTACGTCACTTAAAAAACTCAGGCCGCAGTCGGTAAC
CTCGCGCATACAGCCGGGCAGTGACGTCATCGTCTGCGCGGAAATGGACGAACAGTGGGGCTATGTCGGG
GCTAAATCGCGCCAGCGCTGGCTGTTTTACGCGTATGACAGTCTCCGGAAGACGGTTGTTGCGCACGTAT
TCGGTGAACGCACTATGGCGACGCTGGGGCGTCTTATGAGCCTGCTGTCACCCTTTGACGTGGTGATATG
GATGACGGATGGCTGGCCGCTGTATGAATCCCGCCTGAAGGGAAAGCTGCACGTAATCAGCAAGCGATAT
ACGCAGCGAATTGAGCGGCATAACCTGAATCTGAGGCAGCACCTGGCACGGCTGGGACGGAAGTCGCTGT
CGTTCTCAAAATCGGTGGAGCTGCATGACAAAGTCATCGGGCATTATCTGAACATAAAACACTATCAATA
AGTTGGAGTCATTACCCAATTATGATAGAATTTACAAGCTATAAGGTTATTGTCCTGGGTTTCAAGCATT
AGTCCATGCAAGTTTTTATGCTTTGCCCATTCTATAGATATATTGATAAGCGCGCTGCCTATGCCTTGCC
CCCTGAAATCCTTACATACGGCGATATCTTCTATATAAAAGATATATTATCTTATCAGTATTGTCAATAT
ATTCAAGGCAATCTGCCTCCTCATCCTCTTCATCCTCTTCGTCTTGGTAGCTTTTTAAATATGGCGCTTC
ATAGAGTAATTCTGTAAAGGTCCAATTCTCGTTTTCATACCTCGGTATAATCTTACCTATCACCTCAAAT
GGTTCGCTGGGTTTATCGCACCCCCGAACACGAGCACGGCACCCGCGACCACTATGCCAAGAATGCCCAA
GGTAAAAATTGCCGGCCCCGCCATGAAGTCCGTGAATGCCCCGACGGCCGAAGTGAAGGGCAGGCCGCCA
CCCAGGCCGCCGCCCTCACTGCCCGGCACCTGGTCGCTGAATGTCGATGCCAGCACCTGCGGCACGTCAA
TGCTTCCGGGCGTCGCGCTCGGGCTGATCGCCCATCCCGTTACTGCCCCGATCCCGGCAATGGCAAGGAC
TGCCAGCGCTGCCATTTTTGGGGTGAGGCCGTTCGCGGCCGAGGGGCGCAGCCCCTGGGGGGATGGGAGG
CCCGCGTTAGCGGGCCGGGAGGGTTCGAGAAGGGGGGGCACCCCCCTTCGGCGTGCGCGGTCACGCGCAC
AGGGCGCAGCCCTGGTTAAAAACAAGGTTTATAAATATTGGTTTAAAAGCAGGTTAAAAGACAGGTTAGC
GGTGGCCGAAAAACGGGCGGAAACCCTTGCAAATGCTGGATTTTCTGCCTGTGGACAGCCCCTCAAATGT
CAATAGGTGCGCCCCTCATCTGTCAGCACTCTGCCCCTCAAGTGTCAAGGATCGCGCCCCTCATCTGTCA
GTAGTCGCGCCCCTCAAGTGTCAATACCGCAGGGCACTTATCCCCAGGCTTGTCCACATCATCTGTGGGA
AACTCGCGTAAAATCAGGCGTTTTCGCCGATTTGCGAGGCTGGCCAGCTCCACGTCGCCGGCCGAAATCG
AGCCTGCCCCTCATCTGTCAACGCCGCGCCGGGTGAGTCGGCCCCTCAAGTGTCAACGTCCGCCCCTCAT
CTGTCAGTGAGGGCCAAGTTTTCCGCGAGGTATCCACAACGCCGGCGGCCGCGGTGTCTCGCACACGGCT
TCGACGGCGTTTCTGGCGCGTTTGCAGGGCCATAGACGGCCGCCAGCCCAGCGGCGAGGGCAACCAGCCC
GGTGAGCGTCGGAAAGGCGC
Features (pLannotate 1.2.2; 36 found; start..end, strand, type, name):
      3..89      -  CDS            traI (fragment): TRAI6_ECOLX - Experimental evidence at protein level: Swiss-Prot protein existence level 1. The initiation process of transfer DNA synthesis requires the interaction of at least three plasmid-specific components (TraH, I, and J) at the transfer origin resulting in the assembly of a specialised nucleoprotein complex - the relaxosome. Site- and strand-specific cleavage at the transfer origin is dependent on TraI and TraJ. From Escherichia coli.
    127..498     -  CDS            traJ: oriT-recognizing protein; traJ
    531..640     -  oriT           oriT: incP origin of transfer
    772..962     +  rep_origin     ori (fragment): high-copy-number ColE1/pMB1/pBR322/pUC origin of replication
   1321..1971    -  CDS            TetR: tetracycline resistance regulatory protein; tetR
   2077..2326    +  CDS            TcR (fragment): tetracycline efflux protein; tetA; confers resistance to tetracycline
   2436..2460    -  misc_feature   RB T-DNA repeat: right border repeat from nopaline C58 T-DNA
   2490..2508    +  misc_feature   MCS (fragment): pUC18/19 multiple cloning site
   2559..2904    +  promoter       CaMV 35S promoter: strong constitutive promoter from cauliflower mosaic virus
   2856..2902    +  promoter       minimal CaMV 35S promoter: minimal 35S promoter from cauliflower mosaic virus
   2914..2932    -  misc_feature   MCS (fragment): pUC18/19 multiple cloning site
   2943..3458    +  CDS            P19_TBSVC: Experimental evidence at protein level: Swiss-Prot protein existence level 1. Acts as a suppressor of RNA-mediated gene silencing, also known as post-transcriptional gene silencing (PTGS), a mechanism of plant viral defense that limits the accumulation of viral RNAs. Binds to short interfering RNAs (siRNAs) with high affinity. Acts as a molecular caliper to specifically select siRNAs based on the length of the duplex region of the RNA (By similarity). From Tomato bushy stunt virus (strain Cherry) (TBSV).
   3531..3707    +  polyA_signal   CaMV poly(A) signal: cauliflower mosaic virus polyadenylation signal
   4210..4551    +  promoter       CaMV 35S promoter: strong constitutive promoter from cauliflower mosaic virus
   4577..4601    +  protein_bind   attB1: mutant version of attB; recombination site for the Gateway® BP reaction BP Clonase™
   4613..5560    +  CDS            BEH4: BEH4_ARATH - Experimental evidence at protein level: Swiss-Prot protein existence level 1. From Arabidopsis thaliana (Mouse-ear cress).
   5568..5592    -  protein_bind   attB2: mutant version of attB; recombination site for the Gateway® BP reaction BP Clonase™
   5621..5710    +  CDS            3xHA: three tandem HA epitope tags
   5744..5996    +  terminator     NOS terminator: nopaline synthase terminator and poly(A) signal
   6425..6677    -  terminator     NOS terminator: nopaline synthase terminator and poly(A) signal
   6701..7129    -  CDS            nos (fragment): DHNO_AGRT7 - Protein inferred from homology: Swiss-Prot protein existence level 3. From Agrobacterium tumefaciens (strain T37).
   7145..8170    -  CDS            HygR: aminoglycoside phosphotransferase from E. coli; aph(4)-Ia; confers resistance to hygromycin
   8180..8524    -  promoter       CaMV 35S promoter: strong constitutive promoter from cauliflower mosaic virus
   8181..8227    -  promoter       minimal CaMV 35S promoter: minimal 35S promoter from cauliflower mosaic virus
   8662..8817    +  CDS            lacZα (fragment) (sequence partly withheld): LacZα fragment of β-galactosidase; lacZ fragment
   8815..9115    +  rep_origin     M13 ori (fragment) (sequence partly withheld): M13 bacteriophage origin of replication; arrow indicates direction of (+) strand synthesis
   9116..9246    +  CDS            lacI (fragment): lac repressor; lacI; The lac repressor binds to the lac operator to inhibit transcription in E. coli. This inhibition can be relieved by adding lactose or isopropyl-β-D-thiogalactopyranoside (IPTG).
   9300..9324    -  misc_feature   LB T-DNA repeat: left border repeat from nopaline C58 T-DNA
  10781..10900   -  CDS            tetR (fragment): TETR1_ECOLX - Experimental evidence at protein level: Swiss-Prot protein existence level 1. TetR is the repressor of the tetracycline resistance element; its N-terminal region forms a helix-turn-helix structure and binds DNA. Binding of tetracycline to TetR reduces the repressor affinity for the tetracycline resistance gene (tetA) promoter operator sites. From Escherichia coli.
  10920..12068   -  CDS            trfA: trans-acting replication protein that binds to and activates oriV
  12367..13161   -  CDS            KanR: aminoglycoside phosphotransferase; aphA-3; confers resistance to kanamycin
  13353..14120   +  mobile_element IS1: prokaryotic transposable element IS1
  14129..14278   -  CDS            satA (fragment): STA_BACSU - Also known as yyaR. Experimental evidence at protein level: Swiss-Prot protein existence level 1. Involved in resistance to streptothricin, a broad-spectrum antibiotic produced by streptomycetes. Detoxifies streptothricin via acetylation of the beta amino group of the first beta-lysyl moiety of streptothricin. From Bacillus subtilis (strain 168).
  14277..14471   -  CDS            satA (fragment): STA_BACSU - Also known as yyaR. Experimental evidence at protein level: Swiss-Prot protein existence level 1. Involved in resistance to streptothricin, a broad-spectrum antibiotic produced by streptomycetes. Detoxifies streptothricin via acetylation of the beta amino group of the first beta-lysyl moiety of streptothricin. From Bacillus subtilis (strain 168).
  14474..14749   -  CDS            klaC (fragment): KLAC_ECOLX - Also known as telB. Protein predicted: Swiss-Prot protein existence level 4. Belongs to the kla operon, which is associated with cryptic tellurite resistance, and IncW plasmid fertility inhibition. From Escherichia coli.
  14813..15444   -  rep_origin     oriV: incP origin of replication
