[The description below was written by a language model from this plasmid's Addgene catalogue record and pLannotate feature annotations shown in this document.]
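Description:
pGWB14-LYX032 is a plant binary expression vector built on the pGWB14 backbone, intended for Agrobacterium-mediated transient or stable expression of a Nicotiana benthamiana transcription factor (gene model Niben101Scf12841g03023.1). The backbone is of the broad-host-range IncP type: the feature table shows oriV with its activating replication protein trfA, together with oriT and traJ for mobilisation. This allows maintenance in both E. coli and Agrobacterium and fits the recorded low copy number. Bacterial selection is by kanamycin (KanR, aphA-3). The remaining backbone annotations are mostly remnants: partial tetracycline resistance genes, a fragment of a ColE1-type origin, an IS1 element and other truncated coding sequences.

Between the nopaline-type right and left T-DNA border repeats lie three CaMV 35S-driven cassettes. The main one places the transcription factor coding region, flanked by attB1 and attB2 Gateway sites, in front of a 3xHA epitope and a NOS terminator, giving the C-terminally HA-tagged protein described in the record. The annotation software matched this open reading frame to Arabidopsis BEH4, which suggests a BES1/BZR1-homolog-type factor, though the record itself gives only the gene identifier. A second cassette, in the opposite orientation, expresses the hygromycin phosphotransferase gene for selecting transformed plant tissue. The third encodes the tomato bushy stunt virus P19 protein with a CaMV poly(A) signal. P19 is a silencing suppressor that binds siRNAs and typically increases transgene accumulation in leaf infiltration. It is not mentioned in the catalogue entry. The HA tag would allow immunodetection or pull-down of the expressed factor, but the record does not name a specific downstream application.
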