Addgene plasmid #126250: pGWB14-LYX032
Purpose: With a Nicotiana benthamiana transcription factor in PGWB14 backbone, for Agrobacterium mediated transient or stable expression corresponding transcription factor fused with a C-terminal HA tag.
Depositing lab: Silin Zhong. Depositing organization: Chinese University of Hong Kong.
Backbone
  Vector backbone: pGWB14
  Vector type: Plant Expression
  Selectable markers: Hygromycin
Growth in bacteria
  Bacterial resistance: Kanamycin, 50 μg/mL
  Growth temperature: 37°C
  Growth strain: DH5alpha
  Copy number: Low Copy
Gene/Insert
  Gene/Insert name: Niben101Scf12841g03023.1
  Species: Nicotiana benthamiana
  Promoter: CaMV 35S
  Tag / fusion protein: HA (C terminal on insert)
  Cloning method: Gibson Cloning
Terms and licenses: Academic/Nonprofit Terms; Industry Terms: Not Available to Industry
How to cite: pGWB14-LYX032 was a gift from Silin Zhong (Addgene plasmid # 126250 ; http://n2t.net/addgene:126250 ; RRID:Addgene_126250)
