>Addgene plasmid #126250 | pGWB14-LYX032 | depositor partial sequence | sequence record 241524 | Niben101Scf12841g03023.1
ATGACGTCGGGAACAAGGATGCCGACGTGGAAGGAGAGGGAGAACAACAAGAGGAGAGAGCGGAGGAGAA
GGGCCATTGCTGCTAAAATATTCGGCGGATTAAGAATGTACGGTAATTACCAACTCCCTAAACATTGCGA
TAACAATGAAGTTCTCAAAGCCCTCTGCAACCAAGCCGGCTGGACTGTCGAGCCCGACGGTACTACCTAC
CGCAAGGGGTGCAAACCAATGGAGAGATTAGATTTTATAGGTGGTTCCACATCAATAAGTCCATGTTCTT
CATATCAGCCAAGCCCTTTCACTTCCAACAACCCAAGCCCTGCTTCATCTTCCCTGCATAGTCCAGCTTC
TTCCTCCTATGCTACAAACCAGAACATGGACGGAAAATCCCTCATCCCGTGGCTTAGAAACCTCTCTTCT
GGATCCTCATCAGCTTCCTCCTCCAAGCTCCCTCATTTTCATATTCATACCGGCTCTATTAGTGCTCCAG
TGACCCCTCCTTTTAGCTCGCCAACTGCCCGAACTCCTCGATTAAAAACTGATGCTGGCTGGGCTGGATT
TCGCTACCCTTTCCTTCCCTCATCTACACCAGCAAGCCCTGTTCGTCAGACCTTCACTGGTTCAGAATGG
CTTACTGGAATTAGTGGACCACCTTCTCCAACATACAGTCTTGTCTCGTCGAACCCGTTTGGCTTCAAAA
TGGATGGCCTTGCTTTATCTCACGGTGGATCTCGTAAGTGTACTCCTGGGCAGAGTGGTACATGTTCACC
TGCAATTACTGCTGGCTTGGATAATACCGCTGATATTCCCATGGCTGAAGTGATTTCAGATGAGTTTGCA
TTCGGAAGCAATGCAGGAGGGATGGTGAAGCCGTGGGAAGGAGAGAGGATCCATGAGGATTGTGGTCCAG
ATGATCTTGAGCTTACTCTTGGCAGCTCAAAGACCAGG
